>Addgene plasmid #191561 | csr-1_son-1_sGFP | addgene full sequence | sequence record 382450 | Addgene NGS Result
ACGCGAGAGCGCTAATTTTTCAAACAAAGAATCTGAGCTGCATTTTTACAGAACAGAAATGCAACGCGAA
AGCGCTATTTTACCAACGAAGAATCTGTGCTTCATTTTTGTAAAACAAAAATGCAACGCGAGAGCGCTAA
TTTTTCAAACAAAGAATCTGAGCTGCATTTTTACAGAACAGAAATGCAACGCGAGAGCGCTATTTTACCA
ACAAAGAATCTATACTTCTTTTTTGTTCTACAAAAATGCATCCCGAGAGCGCTATTTTTCTAACAAAGCA
TCTTAGATTACTTTTTTTCTCCTTTGTGCGCTCTATAATGCAGTCTCTTGATAACTTTTTGCACTGTAGG
TCCGTTAAGGTTAGAAGAAGGCTACTTTGGTGTCTATTTTCTCTTCCATAAAAAAAGCCTGACTCCACTT
CCCGCGTTTACTGATTACTAGCGAAGCTGCGGGTGCATTTTTTCAAGATAAAGGCATCCCCGATTATATT
CTATACCGATGTGGATTGCGCATACTTTGTGAACAGAAAGTGATAGCGTTGATGATTCTTCATTGGTCAG
AAAATTATGAACGGTTTCTTCTATTTTGTCTCTATATACTACGTATAGGAAATGTTTACATTTTCGTATT
GTTTTCGATTCACTCTATGAATAGTTCTTACTACAATTTTTTTGTCTAAAGAGTAATACTAGAGATAAAC
ATAAAAAATGTAGAGGTCGAGTTTAGATGCAAGTTCAAGGAGCGAAAGGTGGATGGGTAGGTTATATAGG
GATATAGCACAGAGATATATAGCAAAGAGATACTTTTGAGCAATGTTTGTGGAAGCGGTATTCGCAATAT
TTTAGTAGCTCGTTACAGTCCGGTGCGTTTTTGGTTTTTTGAAAGTGCGTCTTCAGAGCGCTTTTGGTTT
TCAAAAGCGCTCTGAAGTTCCTATACTTTCTAGAGAATAGGAACTTCGGAATAGGAACTTCAAAGCGTTT
CCGAAAACGAGCGCTTCCGAAAATGCAACGCGAGCTGCGCACATACAGCTCACTGTTCACGTCGCACCTA
TATCTGCGTGTTGCCTGTATATATATATACATGAGAAGAACGGCATAGTGCGTGTTTATGCTTAAATGCG
TACTTATATGCGTCTATTTATGTAGGATGAAAGGTAGTCTAGTACCTCCTGTGATATTATCCCATTCCAT
GCGGGGTATCGTATGCTTCCTTCAGCACTACCCTTTAGCTGTTCTATATGCTGCCACTCCTCAATTGGAT
TAGTCTCATCCTTCAATGCTATCATTTCCTTTGATATTGGATCATACTAAGAAACCATTATTATCATGAC
ATTAACCTATAAAAATAGGCGTATCACGAGGCCCTTTCGTCTCGCGCGTTTCGGTGATGACGGTGAAAAC
CTCTGACACATGCAGCTCCCGGAGACGGTCACAGCTTGTCTGTAAGCGGATGCCGGGAGCAGACAAGCCC
GTCAGGGCGCGTCAGCGGGTGTTGGCGGGTGTCGGGGCTGGCTTAACTATGCGGCATCAGAGCAGATTGT
ACTGAGAGTGCACCATACCACCTTTTCAATTCATCATTTTTTTTTTATTCTTTTTTTTGATTTCGGTTTC
CTTGAAATTTTTTTGATTCGGTAATCTCCGAACAGAAGGAAGAACGAAGGAAGGAGCACAGACTTAGATT
GGTATATATACGCATATGTAGTGTTGAAGAAACATGAAATTGCCCAGTATTCTTAACCCAACTGCACAGA
ACAAAAACCTGCAGGAAACGAAGATAAATCATGTCGAAAGCTACATATAAGGAACGTGCTGCTACTCATC
CTAGTCCTGTTGCTGCCAAGCTATTTAATATCATGCACGAAAAGCAAACAAACTTGTGTGCTTCATTGGA
TGTTCGTACCACCAAGGAATTACTGGAGTTAGTTGAAGCATTAGGTCCCAAAATTTGTTTACTAAAAACA
CATGTGGATATCTTGACTGATTTTTCCATGGAGGGCACAGTTAAGCCGCTAAAGGCATTATCCGCCAAGT
ACAATTTTTTACTCTTCGAAGACAGAAAATTTGCTGACATTGGTAATACAGTCAAATTGCAGTACTCTGC
GGGTGTATACAGAATAGCAGAATGGGCAGACATTACGAATGCACACGGTGTGGTGGGCCCAGGTATTGTT
AGCGGTTTGAAGCAGGCGGCAGAAGAAGTAACAAAGGAACCTAGAGGCCTTTTGATGTTAGCAGAATTGT
CATGCAAGGGCTCCCTATCTACTGGAGAATATACTAAGGGTACTGTTGACATTGCGAAGAGCGACAAAGA
TTTTGTTATCGGCTTTATTGCTCAAAGAGACATGGGTGGAAGAGATGAAGGTTACGATTGGTTGATTATG
ACACCCGGTGTGGGTTTAGATGACAAGGGAGACGCATTGGGTCAACAGTATAGAACCGTGGATGATGTGG
TCTCTACAGGATCTGACATTATTATTGTTGGAAGAGGACTATTTGCAAAGGGAAGGGATGCTAAGGTAGA
GGGTGAACGTTACAGAAAAGCAGGCTGGGAAGCATATTTGAGAAGATGCGGCCAGCAAAACTAAAAAACT
GTATTATAAGTAAATGCATGTATACTAAACTCACAAATTAGAGCTTCAATTTAATTATATCAGTTATTAC
CCTATGCGGTGTGAAATACCGCACAGATGCGTAAGGAGAAAATACCGCATCAGGAAATTGTAAGCGTTAA
TATTTTGTTAAAATTCGCGTTAAATTTTTGTTAAATCAGCTCATTTTTTAACCAATAGGCCGAAATCGGC
AAAATCCCTTATAAATCAAAAGAATAGACCGAGATAGGGT
[37 nt withheld, positions 2841-2877]
AAAGAACGTGGACTCCAACGTCAAAGG
[49 nt withheld, positions 2905-2953]
T
[91 nt withheld, positions 2955-3045]
G
[124 nt withheld, positions 3047-3170]
CCATTCGCCATTCAGGCTGCGCAACTGTTGGGAAGGGCGATCGGTGCGGGCCTCTTCGCTATTACGCCAG
CTGGCGAAAGGGGGATGTGCTGCAAGGCGATTAAGTTGGGTAACGCCAGGGTTTTCCCAGTCACGACGCT
GGAGAAGCTCATTCCACCCGAAATGCCCGTGAACTTGCCCTTGTTTGCGCGGGCCTTCTTGCGCTCTGCT
CGGATACGCTCGACATCGCTGAGGAGCTCGGCGAGTTCCTTGGCGCGGTTGCGGACGTTGATACCCTGGT
CTTTGCCGTTCTGGTCGATAAAATGGAACTGGCGCAGCATCTTGAGGAGGGTAAGATGCGACCGAGCATC
GTCCACCACTCGTTCGGAACCGTGCTTAATCAGGTACTCTAGTAGTTGAAGGGCCTTGTAGATCTGGCGC
CATTCTTCGGCGGACTTTTCTGTGAAACGGCGGTAAATCATGGGCATGATTTCGTTGAGTGTTTGGCTAA
GAACAAGGAGGGAAACGCAAGTTAGCCGCGTTCGTATACAAGCGAGCAGTTCTCGAGAACGTACTAGTTG
AAGGTGCCATCGGCGATCTCTTGCATCAAAGTCGACGATGCACCCCAAGGTTCATTGTTGGTGGCCTCGC
GCACCTGGGTTCGCTGTCAGCTCCCGTTCCATGGTCTCTTGTCTGGGATCAAGTATATGGCGAAGGGCGC
AAGAGAATGGTGCCAGTGTGGCGCGTGGATACGGGCATACCTTGGACTCCATCTCGGTATAGTTCATGAC
AGCTGGTTGGAGCCATTGTCAGCACCCTGAACACGAAATCATGAGGGAGTCTTGGTTCTGGACTAGGTGG
TCACCTACCATTTTGAACCTTTCGTACGCCAGCCTTGATGTCGTAGAGTGTCAGGTTGGACACGGTATCC
TTGAGGCTATTGAAATCCATTGCGTAAACGTGTCTATCGCCGGAGTTGCTGGGAATTGTTCTGATGGGCT
AAGGTAATTCTTCTCTAGATCCAATCTGAGCCTCGCGGTGATGATTGCCAGACGGGCGGGATGCTGTGGC
GACTTGGTGGTTTTTGTTCGGGCTGATCGCTTTCAGGGCGACGTTTCACGGTCTTGTCGGGATCAGATGG
ACATTGAGGTGCGGAATTATACGATTTAGGTGACTGCAGGCCATACAGATCTCCCTAGACGCCGGGCCAA
TCCGTTCCTTGCACCTTCTCTCACACATGCAGGTTTTGGAATGTGGCTTCATCGTGTCCAGAACTGGGCG
CATTGGGGCCAGGCTCAGTGTCAGTGTAGGGATCGATGTACATATGGCAGTTGACAGCGAGAGAGCCAGG
TGTCACAGGCAGTCCGTCAGTGGCCGCGGTGGTGGCCACGCACTTTCTGCAGGAGCCGTCTGGGGTGCGT
GCAGCTGGCGGCCGCTTCCGGGCATACGGCTTGTGTAACGAGGGTGTTGACCCTCGGCTTGGCGCTTGAA
CTTGGCGCTGCGGTCCCCCCACAGTTGACCACAATCCCCGGCCAATCGAACGACGGCAACAAGGGCGCAC
TAGCCAGTGAACGCCTGGGGATAGTGGGTGGTCAAAGAGAATTGGGCAAACGAGACGACAATGGAGGGTG
AACCGGGAATAATAAACAGCTGGTGAGACCACCCATCAAACGAATCACCCCACCATGGGATGCCCTCAGA
TGCCCTCCATGCCACCATAAGGAATGATCTTACGGCTTGCCGAAGTTAACAGGCCTGCTTTTGCATATGA
ACGAGAGCCTGGTGTTGCATTCCACATTGGCTATCTACAGTACCTACCCAACCTACACACCCTGATGCGA
AAGGGACAGAAGGGGAGAAGGATACATACATATACCTGACTCGTGCCCATCAACAACAGAGAAAGGGTGA
TCGCTGAACACATCAGAGCATCTCTTCCCCCCTGGCGACTAAAAGTGCTCCCAATCTCGTCTTACATCTG
ATACGTTGTTCAAACTCCGCAACCCGATCTGCACACTGCCCTGCCTTGGCCCTTCTTGGAGTCTCCGCTT
CCCCACGCCATCTCACGCTCGAGGACTCCGCTGCTAGGTATGAGCTAGGCCTGCCGTCGACAGGATCCAC
CAGACGTCAACAATAACCCATCTTGGAAATACATAAGAAGACGTCACTTCCCTCCCTTTTCGAAAGGAAG
AGATCATCATCAGCATCCATCATGGCTGGTCTTTTTGGTTCCGCCGCCGCATCCGCGAGCAACACCCTCG
GCGATCTTAAGCAGGATGTCGAGCTCGGCCAACCCCCCGAGGACAGCATCAGCGACCTTGCCTTCAACCC
CAACCCCGCCGACCAGAAGGACTTCCTCGCCGTAGCCAGCTGGGACAAGAAGACACGCATTTACGAGATC
TTGAGTAATGGTCAAGGTCAGGGACAGGCCATGATTGAGCATGATGCCCCCGTTTTCTCTTGCGATTTCT
TCAAGGTATGTTTGCGTCGATTGGCCTGGCAGGTAGCCCGACAAAACACTGACATGCACTTCTCCCAACA
GGACGGCACAAAGGTCATTTCCGCCGGCGCCGACAAGGCCGCCAAGGTTCTCGATTTGGCCACCGGTCAG
TCGATGCAGGTCGCTGCTCACGATATGCCCATCAAGTGCGTTCGCTACTTCGAGGCCAATGGCACGCCCA
TGGCGGTGACAGGTGGCTGGGACAAGCAGATCAAGTACTGGGATTTCCGCTCCGCGAACCCGGCCGCCAC
GGTGCAGGCCCAGGAGCGCGTTTATACCATGGATGTGCGCGACAACTTGCTCGTGGTCGGAACCGCTGAT
CGCTATATCAACGTGATCAACCTGAAGGACCCCGGCAAGTTCTACAAGACAATGCAGAGCCCTCTTAAAT
GGCAGACTCGTGTGGTCAGCTGCTTCAACGATTCTCAGGGCTTTGCTATCGGCTCGATCGAGGGTAGATG
CGCCATTCAATATGTGGAGGACAAGGATTCTGCGTACGCCTTCACCTCCTCCCCCTTTACTATCCCATCT
GCCGAATACGCTGACTAACTGACTTGTTTTCCAGCTCCAACTTCTCTTTCAAATGCCACCGCGACCCCGC
CCAAGGCAACACCACGGCCGTCCACGCTGTCAACGACATCTCCTTCCACCCCCAACACGGCACCTTCAGC
ACAGCCGGTAGCGACGGCACCTTCCACTTCTGGGACAAGGACGCCAAGCACCGTCTCAAGGGTTACCCCA
ACGTCGGCGGCAGCATCACCTCGACAACGTTCAACAAGACCGGCAGCATCTTTGCCTACGCCATTAGTTA
TGACTGGAGCAAGGGGTACCAAGGCAACTCGCCCACGTACCCGACCAAGGTCATGCTCCACCCAGTACAG
CAGGACGAGTGCAAGCCCCGTCCGAGCGTTAAGAAGAGGGCTGGTATTGGTTTGGCTATTGCTGGCATGG
TGAGCAAGGGCGAGGAGCTGTTCACCGGGGTGGTGCCCATCCTGGTCGAGCTGGACGGCGACGTAAACGG
CCACAAGTTCAGCGTGTCCGGCGAGGGCGAGGGCGATGCCACCTACGGCAAGCTGACCCTGAAGTTCATC
TGCACCACCGGCAAGCTGCCCGTGCCCTGGCCCACCCTCGTGACCACCTTCACCTACGGCGTGCAGTGCT
TCAGCCGCTACCCCGACCACATGAAGCAGCACGACTTCTTCAAGTCCGCCATGCCCGAAGGCTACGTCCA
GGAGCGCACCATCTTCTTCAAGGACGACGGCAACTACAAGACCCGCGCCGAGGTGAAGTTCGAGGGCGAC
ACCCTGGTGAACCGCATCGAGCTGAAGGGCATCGACTTCAAGGAGGACGGCAACATCCTGGGGCACAAGC
TGGAGTACAACTACAACAGCCACAACGTCTATATCATGGCCGACAAGCAGAAGAACGGCATCAAGGTGAA
CTTCAAGATCCGCCACAACATCGAGGACGGCAGCGTGCAGCTCGCCGACCACTACCAGCAGAACACCCCC
ATCGGCGACGGCCCCGTGCTGCTGCCCGACAACCACTACCTGAGCACCCAGTCCGCCCTGAGCAAAGACC
CCAACGAGAAGCGCGATCACATGGTCCTGCTGGAGTTCGTGACCGCCGCCGGGATCACTCACGGCATGGA
CGAGCTGTACAAGTGACTAGAGGATCCGACACTATAGAATACCTAGACAGTTTGCAGGTCATGTGAATGT
TATCGCCAACACATTGAATGCTAAACAGATTACCTCCAACGCCTAGATGAAACCAAATTACCCTTGCCTT
CTTTTTTTTTACGCCGTTAATGCAGTTGTGATAGAGACCATGCAACGTCTTCTAAACGGAGACACAAACA
CATTCGAGTCGATCAGATCGAAATGACTTGTTCCTGTACCTCGTCACCATCCAGCCACCGTCTGAAATAG
ACGCAGTTGCTGGGGCTGACAGGTCCGCCTTCCTCGCACATATCATAGACAGGGCACCGCCCACAAGGCG
CCTCCATAAGGCCACTTGCACTCGGCTCAACTCCCATAAATGAGGTAACAATGCCTCCTTTGGTTGGATC
ATGGTCGAGGCGTCGTTGATTGCACGTCCTCGGATCCTGTTTGGGGATGCGCGTCACACGGTACCCCTTG
CGCCCATTGACCTTGACAGGCTCTACTAAGCCATCGTAGTATAGCACATCCACCAACTGCTGGATATCCG
CCTCGCTCAACGTCGTATTATTCGTGATGCCGGCGTGGTGGATGAACTTTGCAATGTCCGACACAGTCGG
GTACGACTTGTAACCGGCCGGGAGAGGCAGCAATTGCGGCTTGCCGGGCCTGGTCTTCTTGGCCGGTGCC
GGTGCCGCCGTGTCGTCGTTGGAAATCTCGCCCGCGCTGCGCTTCGTCCCCTTGGAAATATCCTCCGAGT
GGGGAATGGTCCCCTGAACCACGCCCTTCTTGGGATTCTTTTCACGCTGCTGTGCTCCTCCTCCTTGTGC
TCCTACTCCTGGTACTCCAGCACCGCCGCCGTGGGAAGTATATGTCGATTTCTGCTTGATAAAGTCAAAC
ACAATTTCCTGTAGCTCGTTGATGAAGGCCGTGTCGAGCTCGCCCTCAGTAAACCAGGGGCCACCTGTGG
CGCGATCGGAGGGACGTAGGTTCGCCTTGATGTACATCTTCTTGTTGGGGTGCTCGACGTTCTTCATGCT
GGCGATGTAGCCCTTTTGCTCGAGATACTTGATGCAATGCTTCATAAGCGAGTCGGCCATGTTGAGCTTG
TTCTTGATGGTCCGGTTCCAGATGCCGTCGGCCCCGGCTTCGTCGACCATGGCGTATACCATCATTATTT
CGGAGTTGGGGAGGGAGGTGTACCTTTTGGGAGGAAGGGGAGGTTAGTTGGTGTGCTCGGTTGGCTGTTT
CCTGTGTGAAATTGTTATCCGCTCACAATTCCACACAACATACGAGCCGGAAGCATAAAGTGTAAAGCCT
GGGGTGCCTAATGAGTGAGCTAACTCACATTAATTGCGTTGCGCTCACTGCCCGCTTTCCAGTCGGGAAA
CCTGTCGTGCCAGCTGCATTAATGAATCGGCCAACGCGCGGGGAGAGGCGGTTTGTGTATTGGGCGCTCT
TCCGCTTCCTCGCTCACTGACTCGCTGCGCTCGGTCGTTCGGCTGCGGCGAGCGGTATCAGCTCACTCAA
AGGCGGTAATACGGTTATCCACAGAATCAGGGGATAACGCAGGAAAGAACATGTGAGCAAAAGGCCAGCA
AAAGGCCAGGAACCGTAAAAAGGCCGCGTTGCTGGCGTTTTTCCATAGGCTCCGCCCCCCTGACGAGCAT
CACAAAAATCGACGCTCAAGTCAGAGGTGGCGAAACCCGACAGGACTATAAAGATACCAGGCGTTTCCCC
CTGGAAGCTCCCTCGTGCGCTCTCCTGTTCCGACCCTGCCGCTTACCGGATACCTGTCCGCCTTTCTCCC
TTCGGGAAGCGTGGCGCTTTCTCATAGCTCACGCTGTAGGTATCTCAGTTCGGTGTAGGTCGTTCGCTCC
AAGCTGGGCTGTGTGCACGAACCCCCCGTTCAGCCCGACCGCTGCGCCTTATCCGGTAACTATCGTCTTG
AGTCCAACCCGGTAAGACACGACTTATCGCCACTGGCAGCAGCCACTGGTAACAGGATTAGCAGAGCGAG
GTATGTAGGCGGTGCTACAGAGTTCTTGAAGTGGTGGCCTAACTACGGCTACACTAGAAGAACAGTATTT
GGTATCTGCGCTCTGCTGAAGCCAGTTACCTTCGGAAAAAGAGTTGGTAGCTCTTGATCCGGCAAACAAA
CCACCGCTGGTAGCGGTGGTTTTTTTGTTTGCAAGCAGCAGATTACGCGCAGAAAAAAAGGATCTCAAGA
AGATCCTTTGATCTTTTCTACGGGGTCTGACGCTCAGTGGAACGAAAACTCACGTTAAGGGATTTTGGTC
ATGAGATTATCAAAAAGGATCTTCACCTAGATCCTTTTAAATTAAAAATGAAGTTTTAAATCAATCTAAA
GTATATATGAGTAAACTTGGTCTGACAGTTACCAATGCTTAATCAGTGAGGCACCTATCTCAGCGATCTG
TCTATTTCGTTCATCCATAGTTGCCTGACTCCCCGTCGTGTAGATAACTACGATACGGGAGGGCTTACCA
TCTGGCCCCAGTGCTGCAATGATACCGCGAGACCCACGCTCACCGGCTCCAGATTTATCAGCAATAAACC
AGCCAGCCGGAAGGGCCGAGCGCAGAAGTGGTCCTGCAACTTTATCCGCCTCCATCCAGTCTATTAATTG
TTGCCGGGAAGCTAGAGTAAGTAGTTCGCCAGTTAATAGTTTGCGCAACGTTGTTGCCATTGCTACAGGC
ATCGTGGTGTCACGCTCGTCGTTTGGTATGGCTTCATTCAGCTCCGGTTCCCAACGATCAAGGCGAGTTA
CATGATCCCCCATGTTGTGCAAAAAAGCGGTTAGCTCCTTCGGTCCTCCGATCGTTGTCAGAAGTAAGTT
GGCCGCAGTGTTATCACTCATGGTTATGGCAGCACTGCATAATTCTCTTACTGTCATGCCATCCGTAAGA
TGCTTTTCTGTGACTGGTGAGTACTCAACCAAGTCATTCTGAGAATAGTGTATGCGGCGACCGAGTTGCT
CTTGCCCGGCGTCAATACGGGATAATACCGCGCCACATAGCAGAACTTTAAAAGTGCTCATCATTGGAAA
ACGTTCTTCGGGGCGAAAACTCTCAAGGATCTTACCGCTGTTGAGATCCAGTTCGATGTAACCCACTCGT
GCACCCAACTGATCTTCAGCATCTTTTACTTTCACCAGCGTTTCTGGGTGAGCAAAAACAGGAAGGCAAA
ATGCCGCAAAAAAGGGAATAAGGGCGACACGGAAATGTTGAATACTCATACTCTTCCTTTTTCAATATTA
TTGAAGCATTTATCAGGGTTATTGTCTCATGAGCGGATACATATTTGAATGTATTTAGAAAAATAAACAA
ATAGGGGTTCCGCGCACATTTCCCCGAAAAGTGCCACCTGAACGAAGCATCTGTGCTTCATTTTGTAGAA
CAAAAATGCA
Features (pLannotate 1.2.2; 20 found; start..end, strand, type, name):
   1371..1406    +  CDS            rop (fragment): Rop protein, which maintains plasmids at low copy number; rop
   1508..1557    +  misc_feature   bom (fragment): basis of mobility region from pBR322
   1565..1780    +  promoter       URA3 promoter: S. cerevisiae URA3
   1781..2584    +  CDS            URA3: orotidine-5'-phosphate decarboxylase, required for uracil biosynthesis; S. cerevisiae URA3; yeast auxotrophic marker, counterselectable with 5-fluoroorotic acid (5-FOA)
   2663..2714    +  misc_feature   bom (fragment): basis of mobility region from pBR322
   2742..3170    -  rep_origin     f1 ori (sequence partly withheld): f1 bacteriophage origin of replication; arrow indicates direction of (+) strand synthesis
   3174..3308    -  CDS            lacZα (fragment): LacZα fragment of β-galactosidase; lacZ fragment
   3332..3658    -  CDS            YCTB_SCHPO (fragment): Experimental evidence at protein level: Swiss-Prot protein existence level 1. From Schizosaccharomyces pombe (strain 972 / ATCC 24843) (Fission yeast).
   3727..3807    -  CDS            ENT3 (fragment): ENT3_YEAST - Experimental evidence at protein level: Swiss-Prot protein existence level 1. Involved in the recruitment of clathrin to the Golgi network and endosomes to form clathrin coated vesicles. Plays a role in the trafficking of clathrin between the Golgi network and endosomes. Binds to membranes enriched in phosphatidylinositol-3,5-bisphosphate (PtdIns(3,5)P2) and, in association with VPS27, is involved in protein sorting at the multivesicular body (MVB). From Saccharomyces cerevisiae (strain ATCC 204508 / S288c) (Baker's yeast).
   5371..6156    +  CDS            rae1 (fragment): RAE1_SCHPO - Experimental evidence at protein level: Swiss-Prot protein existence level 1. Required for mitotic cell growth as well as for spore germination. Functions in cell cycle progression through trafficking of proteins required for mitosis. Has a role in the mRNA export process. From Schizosaccharomyces pombe (strain 972 / ATCC 24843) (Fission yeast).
   6210..6554    +  CDS            rae1 (fragment): RAE1_SCHPO - Experimental evidence at protein level: Swiss-Prot protein existence level 1. Required for mitotic cell growth as well as for spore germination. Functions in cell cycle progression through trafficking of proteins required for mitosis. Has a role in the mRNA export process. From Schizosaccharomyces pombe (strain 972 / ATCC 24843) (Fission yeast).
   6597..7316    +  CDS            EBFP: enhanced blue variant of GFP mammalian codon-optimized
   8570..8592    -  protein_bind   lac operator (fragment): The lac repressor binds to the lac operator to inhibit transcription in E. coli. This inhibition can be relieved by adding lactose or isopropyl-β-D-thiogalactopyranoside (IPTG). lac repressor encoded by lacI
   8596..8626    -  promoter       lac promoter: promoter for the E. coli lac operon
   8641..8662    -  protein_bind   CAP binding site: CAP binding activates transcription in the presence of cAMP. E. coli catabolite activator protein
   8675..8767    -  CDS            lacI (fragment): lac repressor; lacI; The lac repressor binds to the lac operator to inhibit transcription in E. coli. This inhibition can be relieved by adding lactose or isopropyl-β-D-thiogalactopyranoside (IPTG).
   8950..9538    -  rep_origin     ori: high-copy-number ColE1/pMB1/pBR322/pUC origin of replication
   9709..10569   -  CDS            AmpR: β-lactamase; bla; confers resistance to ampicillin, carbenicillin, and related antibiotics
  10570..10674   -  promoter       AmpR promoter: bla
  10701..1303    -  rep_origin     2μ ori (across the origin): yeast 2μ plasmid origin of replication
