[The description below was written by a language model from this plasmid's Addgene catalogue record and pLannotate feature annotations shown in this document.]
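Description:
csr-1_son-1_sGFP is a roughly 10.7 kb construct built on pRS426, a yeast–E. coli shuttle backbone. It is intended as a vehicle for delivering a fluorescent reporter cassette into the filamentous fungus Neurospora crassa. The backbone parts in the feature table match pRS426. A high-copy ColE1/pUC-type origin and an AmpR (β-lactamase) cassette allow propagation and ampicillin selection in E. coli. The yeast 2μ origin and URA3 marker allow maintenance in S. cerevisiae. An f1 origin and remnants of the lacZα/lac promoter region flank the cloning site. The catalogue lists the vector type as bacterial expression, but the payload is fungal.

The insert is the N. crassa gene NCU04288 (son-1), about 3 kb, recorded as driven by the NCU04502 promoter and fused at its C terminus to sGFP. The automated annotation labels the coding region as fragments homologous to fission yeast rae1, an mRNA export factor, which presumably reflects homology of son-1. It also calls the downstream fluorescent protein "EBFP". This is most likely a nearest-match label for the GFP-derived sGFP named in the catalogue rather than a true blue variant. The construct name and the listed cyclosporin A selection suggest that unannotated flanking regions target the cassette to the csr-1 locus, where disruption confers cyclosporin A resistance. The feature table does not explicitly annotate such homology arms or the promoter.

According to the record, the plasmid serves as a nuclear envelope fluorescent reporter. It is used to test the fluorescent properties of sGFP in N. crassa, as part of a comparison of fluorescent proteins for live-cell imaging.
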