Addgene plasmid #191561: csr-1_son-1_sGFP
Purpose: Test fluorescent properties in Neurospora crassa. Nuclear envelope fluorescent reporter.
Depositing lab: Jay C Dunlap. Depositing organization: Dartmouth College and Medical School. Publication: Optimized fluorescent proteins for 4-color and photoconvertible live-cell imaging in Neurospora crassa. Wang Z, Bartholomai BM, Loros JJ, Dunlap JC. Fungal Genet Biol. 2022 Dec 5:103763. doi: 10.1016/j.fgb.2022.103763. PubMed 36481248.
Backbone
  Vector backbone: pRS426
  Total vector size (bp): 10751
  Vector type: Bacterial Expression
  Selectable markers: Cyclosporin A
Growth in bacteria
  Bacterial resistance: Ampicillin, 100 μg/mL
  Growth temperature: 37°C
  Growth strain: DH5alpha
  Copy number: Unknown
Gene/Insert
  Gene/Insert name: NCU04288 (alt name: son-1)
  Species: Neurospora crassa
  Insert size (bp): 3041
  Entrez Gene: NCU04288 (a.k.a. NCU04288)
  Tag / fusion protein: sGFP (C terminal on insert); NCU04502 promoter (N terminal on insert)
Terms and licenses: Academic/Nonprofit Terms; Industry Terms: Not Available to Industry
How to cite: csr-1_son-1_sGFP was a gift from Jay C Dunlap (Addgene plasmid # 191561 ; http://n2t.net/addgene:191561 ; RRID:Addgene_191561)
